Addgene plasmid #216066: AA276
Purpose: Fragmid fragment: (2A Selection) Neomycin resistance
Depositing lab: John Doench. Depositing organization: Broad Institute. Publication: Modular vector assembly enables rapid assessment of emerging CRISPR technologies. McGee AV, Liu YV, Griffith AL, Szegletes ZM, Wen B, Kraus C, Miller NW, Steger RJ, Escude Velasco B, Bosch JA, Zirin JD, Viswanatha R, Sontheimer EJ, Goodale A, Greene MA, Green TM, Doench JG. Cell Genom. 2024 Mar 13;4(3):100519. doi: 10.1016/j.xgen.2024.100519. PubMed 38484704.
Backbone
  Vector backbone: pUC57-Kan
  Vector type: Fragment
Growth in bacteria
  Bacterial resistance: Kanamycin, 50 μg/mL
  Growth temperature: 37°C
  Growth strain: DH5alpha
  Copy number: Unknown
Gene/Insert
  Gene/Insert name: P2A_v1.1; NeoR_v1.1; Stop
  Species: Other
  Cloning method: Unknown
Resource information
  A portion of this plasmid was derived from a plasmid made by: Genscript ID: U5967HD110-3
Terms and licenses: Academic/Nonprofit Terms; Industry Terms: Not Available to Industry
Depositor comments: Please visit https://www.biorxiv.org/content/10.1101/2023.10.25.564061v1 for bioRxiv preprint.
How to cite: AA276 was a gift from John Doench (Addgene plasmid # 216066 ; http://n2t.net/addgene:216066 ; RRID:Addgene_216066)
