[The description below was written by a language model from this plasmid's Addgene catalogue record and pLannotate feature annotations shown in this document.]
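Description:
AA276 is a Fragmid fragment plasmid, one of a set of modular parts designed to be combined into complete vectors for testing CRISPR technologies. It is not an expression vector in its own right: it is a storage and donor plasmid built on the pUC57-Kan cloning backbone and carrying a synthesised module for the "2A Selection" position of the assembly scheme. The sequenced plasmid is 3,463 nt. It is propagated in E. coli using the high-copy ColE1/pUC-type origin and selected with kanamycin through the backbone aph(3')-Ia KanR gene. The remaining annotated elements are remnants of the pUC-type cloning region and its pBR322 ancestry, namely lacZα and lacI fragments, the lac promoter and operator, a CAP binding site, and bom and rop fragments. They play no role in the payload.

The insert is recorded as P2A_v1.1, NeoR_v1.1 and a stop codon. The feature table identifies the Tn5 aminoglycoside phosphotransferase aph(3')-II coding sequence, which confers resistance to neomycin and G418; it is annotated as a fragment. The P2A element is listed in the catalogue entry but was not picked up by the automated annotation. P2A is a self-cleaving peptide that causes ribosomal skipping, so when this module is joined in frame downstream of another open reading frame in an assembled vector, the resistance protein is produced as a separate polypeptide from the same transcript and terminated by the supplied stop codon. The fragment contains no promoter of its own for the cassette, so expression depends on the upstream modules chosen during assembly. The record does not state the cloning method or the sites used for assembly. Its use is to add G418/neomycin selection to assembled constructs.
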