Features (pLannotate 1.2.2; 10 found; start..end, strand, type, name):
    137..236     +  misc_feature   bom (fragment): basis of mobility region from pBR322
    242..399     -  CDS            lacZα (fragment): LacZα fragment of β-galactosidase; lacZ fragment
    500..1292    +  CDS            NeoR/KanR (fragment): aminoglycoside phosphotransferase from Tn5; aph(3')-II (or nptII); confers resistance to neomycin, kanamycin, and G418 (Geneticin®)
   1397..1413    -  protein_bind   lac operator: The lac repressor binds to the lac operator to inhibit transcription in E. coli. This inhibition can be relieved by adding lactose or isopropyl-β-D-thiogalactopyranoside (IPTG). lac repressor encoded by lacI
   1421..1451    -  promoter       lac promoter: promoter for the E. coli lac operon
   1466..1487    -  protein_bind   CAP binding site: CAP binding activates transcription in the presence of cAMP. E. coli catabolite activator protein
   1500..1592    -  CDS            lacI (fragment): lac repressor; lacI; The lac repressor binds to the lac operator to inhibit transcription in E. coli. This inhibition can be relieved by adding lactose or isopropyl-β-D-thiogalactopyranoside (IPTG).
   1775..2363    -  rep_origin     ori: high-copy-number ColE1/pMB1/pBR322/pUC origin of replication
   2541..3350    -  CDS            KanR: aminoglycoside phosphotransferase; aph(3')-Ia; confers resistance to kanamycin in bacteria or G418 (Geneticin®) in eukaryotes
   3457..35      +  CDS            rop (fragment) (across the origin): Rop protein, which maintains plasmids at low copy number; rop
>Addgene plasmid #216066 | AA276 | addgene full sequence | sequence record 431488 | Addgene NGS Result
TCGCGCGTTTCGGTGATGACGGTGAAAACCTCTGACACATGCAGCTCCCGGAGACGGTCACAGCTTGTCT
GTAAGCGGATGCCGGGAGCAGACAAGCCCGTCAGGGCGCGTCAGCGGGTGTTGGCGGGTGTCGGGGCTGG
CTTAACTATGCGGCATCAGAGCAGATTGTACTGAGAGTGCACCATATGCGGTGTGAAATACCGCACAGAT
GCGTAAGGAGAAAATACCGCATCAGGCGCCATTCGCCATTCAGGCTGCGCAACTGTTGGGAAGGGCGATC
GGTGCGGGCCTCTTCGCTATTACGCCAGCTGGCGAAAGGGGGATGTGCTGCAAGGCGATTAAGTTGGGTA
ACGCCAGGGTTTTCCCAGTCACGACGTTGTAAAACGACGGCCAGAGAATTCGAGCTCGGTACCTCGCGAA
TACATCTAGATGAAGACGGAAGCGCAACAAACTTCTCTCTGCTGAAACAAGCCGGAGATGTCGAAGAGAA
TCCTGGACCGATTGAACAAGATGGATTGCACGCAGGTTCTCCGGCCGCTTGGGTGGAGAGGCTATTCGGC
TATGACTGGGCACAACAGACAATCGGCTGCTCTGATGCCGCCGTGTTCCGGCTGTCAGCGCAGGGGCGCC
CGGTTCTTTTTGTCAAGACCGACCTGTCCGGTGCCCTGAATGAACTGCAGGACGAGGCAGCGCGGCTATC
GTGGCTGGCCACGACGGGCGTTCCTTGCGCAGCTGTGCTCGACGTTGTCACTGAAGCGGGAAGGGACTGG
CTGCTATTGGGCGAAGTGCCGGGGCAGGATCTCCTGTCATCTCACCTTGCTCCTGCCGAGAAAGTATCCA
TCATGGCTGATGCAATGCGGCGGCTGCATACGCTTGATCCGGCTACCTGCCCATTCGACCACCAAGCGAA
ACATCGCATCGAGCGAGCACGTACTCGGATGGAAGCCGGTCTTGTCGATCAGGATGATCTGGACGAAGAG
CATCAGGGGCTCGCGCCAGCCGAACTGTTCGCCAGGCTCAAGGCGCGCATGCCCGACGGCGAGGATCTCG
TCGTGACCCATGGCGATGCCTGCTTGCCGAATATCATGGTGGAAAATGGCCGCTTTTCTGGATTCATCGA
CTGTGGCCGGCTGGGTGTGGCGGACCGCTATCAGGACATAGCGTTGGCTACCCGTGATATTGCTGAAGAG
CTTGGCGGCGAATGGGCTGACCGCTTCCTCGTGCTTTACGGTATCGCCGCTCCCGATTCGCAGCGCATCG
CCTTCTATCGCCTTCTTGACGAGTTCTTCTGATAAATTCCAGTCTTCGGAACCAAATCGGATCCCGGGCC
CGTCGACTGCAGAGGCCTGCATGCAAGCTTGGTGTAATCATGGTCATAGCTGTTTCCTGTGTGAAATTGT
TATCCGCTCACAATTCCACACAACATACGAGCCGGAAGCATAAAGTGTAAAGCCTGGGGTGCCTAATGAG
TGAGCTAACTCACATTAATTGCGTTGCGCTCACTGCCCGCTTTCCAGTCGGGAAACCTGTCGTGCCAGCT
GCATTAATGAATCGGCCAACGCGCGGGGAGAGGCGGTTTGCGTATTGGGCGCTCTTCCGCTTCCTCGCTC
ACTGACTCGCTGCGCTCGGTCGTTCGGCTGCGGCGAGCGGTATCAGCTCACTCAAAGGCGGTAATACGGT
TATCCACAGAATCAGGGGATAACGCAGGAAAGAACATGTGAGCAAAAGGCCAGCAAAAGGCCAGGAACCG
TAAAAAGGCCGCGTTGCTGGCGTTTTTCCATAGGCTCCGCCCCCCTGACGAGCATCACAAAAATCGACGC
TCAAGTCAGAGGTGGCGAAACCCGACAGGACTATAAAGATACCAGGCGTTTCCCCCTGGAAGCTCCCTCG
TGCGCTCTCCTGTTCCGACCCTGCCGCTTACCGGATACCTGTCCGCCTTTCTCCCTTCGGGAAGCGTGGC
GCTTTCTCATAGCTCACGCTGTAGGTATCTCAGTTCGGTGTAGGTCGTTCGCTCCAAGCTGGGCTGTGTG
CACGAACCCCCCGTTCAGCCCGACCGCTGCGCCTTATCCGGTAACTATCGTCTTGAGTCCAACCCGGTAA
GACACGACTTATCGCCACTGGCAGCAGCCACTGGTAACAGGATTAGCAGAGCGAGGTATGTAGGCGGTGC
TACAGAGTTCTTGAAGTGGTGGCCTAACTACGGCTACACTAGAAGAACAGTATTTGGTATCTGCGCTCTG
CTGAAGCCAGTTACCTTCGGAAAAAGAGTTGGTAGCTCTTGATCCGGCAAACAAACCACCGCTGGTAGCG
GTGGTTTTTTTGTTTGCAAGCAGCAGATTACGCGCAGAAAAAAAGGATCTCAAGAAGATCCTTTGATCTT
TTCTACGGGGTCTGACGCTCAGTGGAACGAAAACTCACGTTAAGGGATTTTGGTCATGAGATTATCAAAA
AGGATCTTCACCTAGATCCTTTTAAATTAAAAATGAAGTTTTAAATCAAGCCCAATCTGAATAATGTTAC
AACCAATTAACCAATTCTGATTAGAAAAACTCATCGAGCATCAAATGAAACTGCAATTTATTCATATCAG
GATTATCAATACCATATTTTTGAAAAAGCCGTTTCTGTAATGAAGGAGAAAACTCACCGAGGCAGTTCCA
TAGGATGGCAAGATCCTGGTATCGGTCTGCGATTCCGACTCGTCCAACATCAATACAACCTATTAATTTC
CCCTCGTCAAAAATAAGGTTATCAAGTGAGAAATCACCATGAGTGACGACTGAATCCGGTGAGAATGGCA
AAAGTTTATGCATTTCTTTCCAGACTTGTTCAACAGGCCAGCCATTACGCTCGTCATCAAAATCACTCGC
ATCAACCAAACCGTTATTCATTCGTGATTGCGCCTGAGCGAGACGAAATACGCGATCGCTGTTAAAAGGA
CAATTACAAACAGGAATCGAATGCAACCGGCGCAGGAACACTGCCAGCGCATCAACAATATTTTCACCTG
AATCAGGATATTCTTCTAATACCTGGAATGCTGTTTTTCCGGGGATCGCAGTGGTGAGTAACCATGCATC
ATCAGGAGTACGGATAAAATGCTTGATGGTCGGAAGAGGCATAAATTCCGTCAGCCAGTTTAGTCTGACC
ATCTCATCTGTAACATCATTGGCAACGCTACCTTTGCCATGTTTCAGAAACAACTCTGGCGCATCGGGCT
TCCCATACAAGCGATAGATTGTCGCACCTGATTGCCCGACATTATCGCGAGCCCATTTATACCCATATAA
ATCAGCATCCATGTTGGAATTTAATCGCGGCCTCGACGTTTCCCGTTGAATATGGCTCATAACACCCCTT
GTATTACTGTTTATGTAAGCAGACAGTTTTATTGTTCATGATGATATATTTTTATCTTGTGCAATGTAAC
ATCAGAGATTTTGAGACACGGGCCAGAGCTGCA
